Addgene plasmid #20381: pCMV-miR21
Depositing lab: Bryan Cullen. Depositing organization: Duke University. Publication: Sequence requirements for micro RNA processing and function in human cells. Zeng Y, Cullen BR. RNA. 2003 Jan . 9(1):112-23. 10.1261/rna.2780503 PubMed 12554881.
Backbone
  Vector backbone: pCMV-PL
  Backbone size w/o insert (bp): 3200
  Vector type: Mammalian Expression
Growth in bacteria
  Bacterial resistance: Ampicillin, 100 μg/mL
  Growth temperature: 37°C
  Growth strain: DH5alpha
  Copy number: Low Copy
Gene/Insert
  Gene/Insert name: miR21
  Species: H. sapiens (human)
  Insert size (bp): 93
  Entrez Gene: MIR21 (a.k.a. MIRN21, hsa-mir-21, miR-21, miRNA21)
  Cloning method: Restriction Enzyme; 5′ cloning site XhoI (not destroyed); 3′ cloning site XhoI (not destroyed)
  Sequencing primers: 5′ CMV promoter
Terms and licenses: Academic/Nonprofit Terms; Industry Terms: Not Available to Industry
How to cite: pCMV-miR21 was a gift from Bryan Cullen (Addgene plasmid # 20381 ; http://n2t.net/addgene:20381 ; RRID:Addgene_20381)
