[The description below was written by a language model from this plasmid's Addgene catalogue record and pLannotate feature annotations shown in this document.]
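Description:
pCMV-miR21 is a mammalian expression plasmid built on the pCMV-PL backbone (about 3.2 kb without insert) that carries a 93 bp human MIR21 fragment, cloned into a single XhoI site that is retained on both sides of the insert. In the annotated sequence the mir-21 hairpin lies downstream of a CMV immediate-early enhancer and promoter, so the precursor is transcribed by RNA polymerase II as part of a longer transcript and then processed by the cellular microRNA machinery into mature miR-21. A short fragment annotated as matching the mouse Ins1 gene directly follows the hairpin. It may be a 3' processing region from an insulin gene, but the record does not say so. Fragments of an SV40 origin and of pBR322-type sequences (TcR, tet promoter, bom) flank this unit. The plasmid is propagated in E. coli under ampicillin selection through a bla cassette and a ColE1/pMB1-type origin, and the catalogue lists it as low copy.

The feature table does not agree with the catalogue entry in size. The sequenced record is 9,073 nt, whereas backbone plus insert should total roughly 3.3 kb, and it contains two AmpR cassettes, two origins and two CMV enhancer/promoter units. It also includes parts typical of a different vector: an SV40 promoter-driven neo marker, f1 ori, bGH poly(A) signal, and T7 and SP6 promoters. Only the segment around the mir-21 unit matches the described plasmid. The remainder may reflect a multimer, a co-assembled second plasmid or an assembly artefact, and the record does not resolve which.

The associated work concerns sequence requirements for microRNA processing and function in human cells, which fits use of this construct to overexpress miR-21 by transfection.
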