Features (pLannotate 1.2.2; 32 found; start..end, strand, type, name):
     51..70      +  promoter       chicken β-actin promoter (fragment): contains a 21-bp deletion relative to the standard chicken β-actin promoter
    305..323     -  promoter       T7 promoter: promoter for bacteriophage T7 RNA polymerase
    339..372     -  LTR            5' LTR (truncated) (fragment): truncated 5' long terminal repeat (LTR) from HIV-1
    368..571     -  promoter       CMV promoter: human cytomegalovirus (CMV) immediate early promoter
    572..951     -  enhancer       CMV enhancer: human cytomegalovirus immediate early enhancer
   1106..1158    +  misc_feature   bom (fragment): basis of mobility region from pBR322
   1217..1321    +  promoter       AmpR promoter: bla
   1322..2182    +  CDS            AmpR: β-lactamase; bla; confers resistance to ampicillin, carbenicillin, and related antibiotics
   2353..2941    +  rep_origin     ori: high-copy-number ColE1/pMB1/pBR322/pUC origin of replication
   3106..3407    -  CDS            TcR (fragment): tetracycline efflux protein; tet; confers resistance to tetracycline
   3430..3523    -  rep_origin     SV40 ori (fragment): SV40 origin of replication
   3605..3984    +  enhancer       CMV enhancer: human cytomegalovirus immediate early enhancer
   3989..4192    +  promoter       CMV promoter: human cytomegalovirus (CMV) immediate early promoter
   4310..4381    +  ncRNA          mir-21: Accession: RF00658 - microRNA mir-21
   4377..4499    +  CDS            Ins1 (fragment): INS1_MOUSE - Also known as Ins-1. Experimental evidence at protein level: Swiss-Prot protein existence level 1. Insulin decreases blood glucose concentration. It increases cell permeability to monosaccharides, amino acids and fatty acids. It accelerates glycolysis, the pentose phosphate cycle, and glycogen synthesis in liver. From Mus musculus (Mouse).
   4631..4647    -  promoter       tet promoter (fragment): E. coli promoter for tetracycline efflux protein gene
   4760..4864    +  promoter       AmpR promoter: bla
   4865..5725    +  CDS            AmpR: β-lactamase; bla; confers resistance to ampicillin, carbenicillin, and related antibiotics
   5799..6360    +  rep_origin     ori: high-copy-number ColE1/pMB1/pBR322/pUC origin of replication
   6543..6635    +  CDS            lacI (fragment): lac repressor; lacI; The lac repressor binds to the lac operator to inhibit transcription in E. coli. This inhibition can be relieved by adding lactose or isopropyl-β-D-thiogalactopyranoside (IPTG).
   6648..6669    +  protein_bind   CAP binding site: CAP binding activates transcription in the presence of cAMP. E. coli catabolite activator protein
   6684..6714    +  promoter       lac promoter: promoter for the E. coli lac operon
   6722..6738    +  protein_bind   lac operator: The lac repressor binds to the lac operator to inhibit transcription in E. coli. This inhibition can be relieved by adding lactose or isopropyl-β-D-thiogalactopyranoside (IPTG). lac repressor encoded by lacI
   6811..6932    -  polyA_signal   SV40 poly(A) signal: SV40 polyadenylation signal
   6927..7085    -  CDS            ble (fragment): BLE_KLEPN - Experimental evidence at protein level: Swiss-Prot protein existence level 1. Binding protein with a strong affinity to the bleomycin family of antibiotics. Binds to CL990; an antimitotic-antibiotic compound. From Klebsiella pneumoniae.
   7109..7900    -  CDS            neo: KKA2_KLEPN - Also known as kan, nptII. Experimental evidence at protein level: Swiss-Prot protein existence level 1. Resistance to kanamycin, neomycin, paromomycin, ribostamycin, butirosin and gentamicin B. From Klebsiella pneumoniae.
   7967..8296    -  promoter       SV40 promoter: SV40 enhancer and early promoter
   8310..8738    -  rep_origin     f1 ori (sequence partly withheld): f1 bacteriophage origin of replication; arrow indicates direction of (+) strand synthesis
   8759..8780    -  promoter       SV40 promoter (fragment): SV40 enhancer and early promoter
   8784..9008    -  polyA_signal   bGH poly(A) signal: bovine growth hormone polyadenylation signal
   9034..9052    +  promoter       SP6 promoter: promoter for bacteriophage SP6 RNA polymerase
   9065..11      -  CDS            capTEV™ (fragment) (across the origin): composite tag for in vivo biotinylation, TEV protease cleavage, and 6xHis tagging
>Addgene plasmid #20381 | pCMV-miR21 | addgene full sequence | sequence record 424685 | Addgene NGS Result
ATGATGATGCACGTGTAGCGGCCGCGAATTCGGCGGCTGAGGAAGCTGAGGAGGCGGCGGCGGCGGCGGC
GGCGGTGGCGGCTGTTGCTGCTGCTGCTGCTGCTGCTGCTGCTGCTGCTGCTGCTGCTGCTGCTGCTGCT
GCTGCTGCTGCTGCTGCTGCTGCTGCTGCTGCTGCTGCTGCTGCTGCTGCTGCTGCTGCTGCTGCTGCTG
CTGCTGGAAGGACTTGAGGGACTCGAAGGCCTTCATAAAGCTTCCAGCGTAGTCTGGGACGTCGTATGGG
TACATGGTCTCCAGCTTGGGTCTCCCTATAGTGAGTCGTATTAATTTCGATAAGCCAGTAAGCAGTGGGT
TCTCTAGTTAGCCAGAGAGCTCTGCTTATATAGACCTCCCACCGTACACGCCTACCGCCCATTTGCGTCA
ATGGGGCGGAGTTGTTACGACATTTTGGAAAGTCCCGTTGATTTTGGTGCCAAAACAAACTCCCATTGAC
GTCAATGGGGTGGAGACTTGGAAATCCCCGTGAGTCAAACCGCTATCCACGCCCATTGATGTACTGCCAA
AACCGCATCACCATGGTAATAGCGATGACTAATACGTAGATGTACTGCCAAGTAGGAAAGTCCCATAAGG
TCATGTACTGGGCATAATGCCAGGCGGGCCATTTACCGTCATTGACGTCAATAGGGGGCGTACTTGGCAT
ATGATACACTTGATGTACTGCCAAGTGGGCAGTTTACCGTAAATACTCCACCCATTGACGTCAATGGAAA
GTCCCTATTGGCGTTACTATGGGAACATACGTCATTATTGACGTCAATGGGCGGGGGTCGTTGGGCGGTC
AGCCAGGCGGGCCATTTACCGTAAGTTATGTAACGCGGAACTCCATATATGGGCTATGAACTAATGACCC
CGTAATTGATTACTATTAATAACTAGTCAATAATCAATGTCAACGCGTATATCTGGCCCGTACATCGCGA
AGCAGCGCAAAACGCCTAACCCTAAGCAGATTCTTCATGCAATTGTCGGTCAAGCCTTGCCTTGTTGTAG
CTTAAATTTTGCTCGCGCACTACTCAGCGACCTCCAACACACAAGCAGGGAGCAGATACTGGCTTAACTA
TGCGGCATCAGAGCAGATTGTACTGAGAGTGCACCATAGGGGATCGGGAGATCTCCCGATCCGTCGACGT
CAGGTGGCACTTTTCGGGGAAATGTGCGCGGAACCCCTATTTGTTTATTTTTCTAAATACATTCAAATAT
GTATCCGCTCATGAGACAATAACCCTGATAAATGCTTCAATAATATTGAAAAAGGAAGAGTATGAGTATT
CAACATTTCCGTGTCGCCCTTATTCCCTTTTTTGCGGCATTTTGCCTTCCTGTTTTTGCTCACCCAGAAA
CGCTGGTGAAAGTAAAAGATGCTGAAGATCAGTTGGGTGCACGAGTGGGTTACATCGAACTGGATCTCAA
CAGCGGTAAGATCCTTGAGAGTTTTCGCCCCGAAGAACGTTTTCCAATGATGAGCACTTTTAAAGTTCTG
CTATGTGGCGCGGTATTATCCCGTATTGACGCCGGGCAAGAGCAACTCGGTCGCCGCATACACTATTCTC
AGAATGACTTGGTTGAGTACTCACCAGTCACAGAAAAGCATCTTACGGATGGCATGACAGTAAGAGAATT
ATGCAGTGCTGCCATAACCATGAGTGATAACACTGCGGCCAACTTACTTCTGACAACGATCGGAGGACCG
AAGGAGCTAACCGCTTTTTTGCACAACATGGGGGATCATGTAACTCGCCTTGATCGTTGGGAACCGGAGC
TGAATGAAGCCATACCAAACGACGAGCGTGACACCACGATGCCTGTAGCAATGGCAACAACGTTGCGCAA
ACTATTAACTGGCGAACTACTTACTCTAGCTTCCCGGCAACAATTAATAGACTGGATGGAGGCGGATAAA
GTTGCAGGACCACTTCTGCGCTCGGCCCTTCCGGCTGGCTGGTTTATTGCTGATAAATCTGGAGCCGGTG
AGCGTGGGTCTCGCGGTATCATTGCAGCACTGGGGCCAGATGGTAAGCCCTCCCGTATCGTAGTTATCTA
CACGACGGGGAGTCAGGCAACTATGGATGAACGAAATAGACAGATCGCTGAGATAGGTGCCTCACTGATT
AAGCATTGGTAACTGTCAGACCAAGTTTACTCATATATACTTTAGATTGATTTAAAACTTCATTTTTAAT
TTAAAAGGATCTAGGTGAAGATCCTTTTTGATAATCTCATGACCAAAATCCCTTAACGTGAGTTTTCGTT
CCACTGAGCGTCAGACCCCGTAGAAAAGATCAAAGGATCTTCTTGAGATCCTTTTTTTCTGCGCGTAATC
TGCTGCTTGCAAACAAAAAAACCACCGCTACCAGCGGTGGTTTGTTTGCCGGATCAAGAGCTACCAACTC
TTTTTCCGAAGGTAACTGGCTTCAGCAGAGCGCAGATACCAAATACTGTTCTTCTAGTGTAGCCGTAGTT
AGGCCACCACTTCAAGAACTCTGTAGCACCGCCTACATACCTCGCTCTGCTAATCCTGTTACCAGTGGCT
GCTGCCAGTGGCGATAAGTCGTGTCTTACCGGGTTGGACTCAAGACGATAGTTACCGGATAAGGCGCAGC
GGTCGGGCTGAACGGGGGGTTCGTGCACACAGCCCAGCTTGGAGCGAACGACCTACACCGAACTGAGATA
CCTACAGCGTGAGCTATGAGAAAGCGCCACGCTTCCCGAAGGGAGAAAGGCGGACAGGTATCCGGTAAGC
GGCAGGGTCGGAACAGGAGAGCGCACGAGGGAGCTTCCAGGGGGAAACGCCTGGTATCTTTATAGTCCTG
TCGGGTTTCGCCACCTCTGACTTGAGCGTCGATTTTTGTGATGCTCGTCAGGGGGGCGGAGCCTATGGAA
AAACGCCAGCAACGGAGATGCGCCGCGTGCGGCTGCTGGAGATGGCGGACGCGATGGATATGTTCTGCCA
AGGGTTGGTTTGCGCATTCACAGTTCTCCGCAAGAATTGATTGGCTCCAATTCTTGGAGTGGTGAATCCG
TTAGCGAGGTGCCGCCGGCTTCCATTCAGGTCGAGGTGGCCCGGCTCCATGCACCGCGACGCAACGCGGG
GAGGCAGACAAGGTATAGGGCGGCGCCTACAATCCATGCCAACCCGTTCCATGTGCTCGCCGAGGCGGCA
TAAATCGCCGTGACGATCAGCGGTCCAATGATCGAAGTTAGGCTGGTAAGAGCCGCGAGCGATCCTTGAA
GCTGTCCCTGATGGTCGTCATCTACCTGCCTGGACAGCATGGCCTGCAACGCGGGCATCCCGATGCCGCC
GGAAGCGAGAAGAATCATAATGGGGAAGGCCATCCAGCCTCGCGTCGGGGAGCTTTTTGCAAAAGCCTAG
GCCTCCAAAAAAGCCTCCTCACTACTTCTGGAATAGCTCAGAGGCCGAGGCGGCCTCGGCCTCTGCATAA
ATAAAAAAAATTAGTCAGCCATGAGCTTGGCCCATTGCATACGTTGTATCCATATCATAATATGTACATT
TATATTGGCTCATGTCCAACATTACCGCCATGTTGACATTGATTATTGACTAGTTATTAATAGTAATCAA
TTACGGGGTCATTAGTTCATAGCCCATATATGGAGTTCCGCGTTACATAACTTACGGTAAATGGCCCGCC
TGGCTGACCGCCCAACGACCCCCGCCCATTGACGTCAATAATGACGTATGTTCCCATAGTAACGCCAATA
GGGACTTTCCATTGACGTCAATGGGTGGAGTATTTACGGTAAACTGCCCACTTGGCAGTACATCAAGTGT
ATCATATGCCAAGTACGCCCCCTATTGACGTCAATGACGGTAAATGGCCCGCCTGGCATTATGCCCAGTA
CATGACCTTATGGGACTTTCCTACTTGGCAGTACATCTACGTATTAGTCATCGCTATTACCATGCATGGT
GATGCGGTTTTGGCAGTACATCAATGGGCGTGGATAGCGGTTTGACTCACGGGGATTTCCAAGTCTCCAC
CCCATTGACGTCAATGGGAGTTTGTTTTGGCACCAAAATCAACGGGACTTTCCAAAATGTCGTAACAACT
CCGCCCCATTGACGCAAATGGGCGGTAGGCGTGTACGGTGGGAGGTCTATATAAGCAGAGCTCGTTTAGT
GAAGTCAAGCTTAAGTGACCAGCTACAGTCGGAAACCATCAGCAAGAGGTCATTGTTCACCATGGGTTAA
CGGATCCATCGATTCTAGAGGTACCGCTAGCCTCGAGATCTGTCGGGTAGCTTATCAGACTGATGTTGAC
TGTTGAATCTCATGGCAACACCAGTCGATGGGCTGTCTGACAGGATCCTCGAGTGACCTTCAGACCTTGG
CACTGGAGGTGGCCCGGCAGAAGCGCGGCATCGTGGATCAGTGCTGCACCAGCATCTGCTCTCTCTACCA
ACTGGAGAACTACTGCAACTAGGCCCACCACTACCCTGTCCACCCCTCTGCAATGAATAAAACCTTTGAA
AGAGCACTACAAGTTGTGTGTACATGCGTGCATGTGCATATGTGGTGCGGGGGGAACATGAGTGGGGCTG
GCTGGAGTGGCGATGATAAGCTGTCAAACATGAGAATTCTTGAAGACGAAAGGGCCTCGTGATACGCCTA
TTTTTATAGGTTAATGTCATGATAATAATGGTTTCTTAGACGTCAGGTGGCACTTTTCGGGGAAATGTGC
GCGGAACCCCTATTTGTTTATTTTTCTAAATACATTCAAATATGTATCCGCTCATGAGACAATAACCCTG
ATAAATGCTTCAATAATATTGAAAAAGGAAGAGTATGAGTATTCAACATTTCCGTGTCGCCCTTATTCCC
TTTTTTGCGGCATTTTGCCTTCCTGTTTTTGCTCACCCAGAAACGCTGGTGAAAGTAAAAGATGCTGAAG
ATCAGTTGGGTGCACGAGTGGGTTACATCGAACTGGATCTCAACAGCGGTAAGATCCTTGAGAGTTTTCG
CCCCGAAGAACGTTTTCCAATGATGAGCACTTTTAAAGTTCTGCTATGTGGCGCGGTATTATCCCGTGTT
GACGCCGGGCAAGAGCAACTCGGTCGCCGCATACACTATTCTCAGAATGACTTGGTTGAGTACTCACCAG
TCACAGAAAAGCATCTTACGGATGGCATGACAGTAAGAGAATTATGCAGTGCTGCCATAACCATGAGTGA
TAACACTGCGGCCAACTTACTTCTGACAACGATCGGAGGACCGAAGGAGCTAACCGCTTTTTTGCACAAC
ATGGGGGATCATGTAACTCGCCTTGATCGTTGGGAACCGGAGCTGAATGAAGCCATACCAAACGACGAGC
GTGACACCACGATGCCTGCAGCAATGGCAACAACGTTGCGCAAACTATTAACTGGCGAACTACTTACTCT
AGCTTCCCGGCAACAATTAATAGACTGGATGGAGGCGGATAAAGTTGCAGGACCACTTCTGCGCTCGGCC
CTTCCGGCTGGCTGGTTTATTGCTGATAAATCTGGAGCCGGTGAGCGTGGGTCTCGCGGTATCATTGCAG
CACTGGGGCCAGATGGTAAGCCCTCCCGTATCGTAGTTATCTACACGACGGGGAGTCAGGCAACTATGGA
TGAACGAAATAGACAGATCGCTGAGATAGGTGCCTCACTGATTAAGCATTGGTAACTGTCAGACCAAGTT
TACTCATATATACTTTAGATTGATTTAAAACTTCATTTTTAATTTAAAAGGATCTAGGCTGCTGCTTGCA
AACAAAAAAACCACCGCTACCAGCGGTGGTTTGTTTGCCGGATCAAGAGCTACCAACTCTTTTTCCGAAG
GTAACTGGCTTCAGCAGAGCGCAGATACCAAATACTGTCCTTCTAGTGTAGCCGTAGTTAGGCCACCACT
TCAAGAACTCTGTAGCACCGCCTACATACCTCGCTCTGCTAATCCTGTTACCAGTGGCTGCTGCCAGTGG
CGATAAGTCGTGTCTTACCGGGTTGGACTCAAGACGATAGTTACCGGATAAGGCGCAGCGGTCGGGCTGA
ACGGGGGGTTCGTGCACACAGCCCAGCTTGGAGCGAACGACCTACACCGAACTGAGATACCTACAGCGTG
AGCTATGAGAAAGCGCCACGCTTCCCGAAGGGAGAAAGGCGGACAGGTATCCGGTAAGCGGCAGGGTCGG
AACAGGAGAGCGCACGAGGGAGCTTCCAGGGGGAAACGCCTGGTATCTTTATAGTCCTGTCGGGTTTCGC
CACCTCTGACTTGAGCGTCGATTTTTGTGATGCTCGTCAGGGGGGCGGAGCCTATGGAAAAACGCCAGCA
ACGCGGCCTTTTTACGGTTCCTGGCCTTTTGCTGGCCTTTTGCTCACATGTTCTTTCCTGCGTTATCCCC
TGATTCTGTGGATAACCGTATTACCGCCTTTGAGTGAGCTGATACCGCTCGCCGCAGCCGAACGACCGAG
CGCAGCGAGTCAGTGAGCGAGGAAGCGGAAGAGCGCCCAATACGCAAACCGCCTCTCCCCGCGCGTTGGC
CGATTCATTAATGCAGCTGGCACGACAGGTTTCCCGACTGGAAAGCGGGCAGTGAGCGCAACGCAATTAA
TGTGAGTTAGCTCACTCATTAGGCACCCCAGGCTTTACACTTTATGCTTCCGGCTCGTATGTTGTGTGGA
ATTGTGAGCGGATAACAATTTCACACAGGAAACAGCTATGACCATGATTACGCCAAGCTCTAGCTAGAGG
TCGACGGTATACAGACATGATAAGATACATTGATGAGTTTGGACAAACCACAACTAGAATGCAGTGAAAA
AAATGCTTTATTTGTGAAATTTGTGATGCTATTGCTTTATTTGTAACCATTATAAGCTGCAATAAACAAG
TTGGGGTGGGCGAAGAACTCCAGCATGAGATCCCCGCGCTGGAGGATCATCCAGCCGGCGTCCCGGAAAA
CGATTCCGAAGCCCAACCTTTCATAGAAGGCGGCGGTGGAATCGAAATCTCGTGATGGCAGGTTGGGCGT
CGCTTGGTCGGTCATTTCGAACCCCAGAGTCCCGCTCAGAAGAACTCGTCAAGAAGGCGATAGAAGGCGA
TGCGCTGCGAATCGGGAGCGGCGATACCGTAAAGCACGAGGAAGCGGTCAGCCCATTCGCCGCCAAGCTC
TTCAGCAATATCACGGGTAGCCAACGCTATGTCCTGATAGCGGTCCGCCACACCCAGCCGGCCACAGTCG
ATGAATCCAGAAAAGCGGCCATTTTCCACCATGATATTCGGCAAGCAGGCATCGCCATGGGTCACGACGA
GATCCTCGCCGTCGGGCATGCGCGCCTTGAGCCTGGCGAACAGTTCGGCTGGCGCGAGCCCCTGATGCTC
TTCGTCCAGATCATCCTGATCGACAAGACCGGCTTCCATCCGAGTACGTGCTCGCTCGATGCGATGTTTC
GCTTGGTGGTCGAATGGGCAGGTAGCCGGATCAAGCGTATGCAGCCGCCGCATTGCATCAGCCATGATGG
ATACTTTCTCGGCAGGAGCAAGGTGAGATGACAGGAGATCCTGCCCCGGCACTTCGCCCAATAGCAGCCA
GTCCCTTCCCGCTTCAGTGACAACGTCGAGCACAGCTGCGCAAGGAACGCCCGTCGTGGCCAGCCACGAT
AGCCGCGCTGCCTCGTCCTGCAGTTCATTCAGGGCACCGGACAGGTCGGTCTTGACAAAAAGAACCGGGC
GCCCCTGCGCTGACAGCCGGAACACGGCGGCATCAGAGCAGCCGATTGTCTGTTGTGCCCAGTCATAGCC
GAATAGCCTCTCCACCCAAGCGGCCGGAGAACCTGCGTGCAATCCATCTTGTTCAATCATGCGAAACGAT
CCTCATCCTGTCTCTTGATCAGATCCGAAAATGGATATACAAGCTCCCGGGAGCTTTTTGCAAAAGCCTA
GGCCTCCAAAAAAGCCTCCTCACTACTTCTGGAATAGCTCAGAGGCAGAGGCGGCCTCGGCCTCTGCATA
AATAAAAAAAATTAGTCAGCCATGGGGCGGAGAATGGGCGGAACTGGGCGGAGTTAGGGGCGGGATGGGC
GGAGTTAGGGGCGGGACTATGGTTGCTGACTAATTGAGATGCATGCTTTGCATACTTCTGCCTGCTGGGG
AGCCTGGGGACTTTCCACACCTGGTTGCTGACTAATTGAGATGCATGCTTTGCATACTTCTGCCTGCTGG
GGAGCCTGGGGACTTTCCACACCCTAACTGACACACATTCCACAGAATTAATTCGCGTTAAATTTTTGTT
AAATCAGCTCATTTTTTAACCAATAGGCCGAAATCGGCAAAATCCCTTATAAATCAAAAGAATAGACCGA
GATAGGGT
[37 nt withheld, positions 8409-8445]
AAAGAACGTGGACTCCAACGTCAAAGG
[49 nt withheld, positions 8473-8521]
T
[91 nt withheld, positions 8523-8613]
G
[124 nt withheld, positions 8615-8738]
GGGGATACCCCCTAGAGCCCCAGCTGGTTCTTTCCGCCTCAGAAGCCATAGAGCCCACCGCATCCCCAGC
ATGCCTGCTATTGTCTTCCCAATCCTCCCCCTTGCTGTCCTGCCCCACCCCACCCCCCAGAATAGAATGA
CACCTACTCAGACAATGCGATGCAATTTCCTCATTTTATTAGGAAAGGACAGTGGGAGTGGCACCTTCCA
GGGTCAAGGAAGGCACGGGGGAGGGGCAAACAACAGATGGCTGGCAACTAGAAGGCACAGTCGAGGCTGA
TCAGCGAGCTCTAGCATTTAGGTGACACTATAGAATAGGGCCCTTAATGATGATG
