>Addgene plasmid #20381 | pCMV-miR21 | depositor partial sequence | sequence record 9590 | Author sequence
CTCGAGATCTGTCGGGTAGCTTATCAGACTGATGTTGACTGTTGAATCTCATGGCAACACCAGTCGATGG
GCTGTCTGACAGGATCCTCGAG
