>Addgene plasmid #20381 | pCMV-miR21 | addgene partial sequence | sequence record 25981 | 20381 with CMV-F
GAGCTCGTTTAGTGAAGTCAAGCTTAAGTGACCAGCTACAGTCGGAAACCATCAGCAAGAGGTCATTGTT
CACCATGGGTTAACGGATCCATCGATTCTAGAGGTACCGCTAGCCTCGAGATCTGTCGGGTAGCTTATCA
GACTGATGTTGACTGTTGAATCTCATGGCAACACCAGTCGATGGGCTGTCTGACAGGATCCTCGAGTGAC
CTTCAGACCTTGGCACTGGAGGTGGCCCGGCAGAAGCGCGGCATCGTGGATCAGTGCTGCACCAGCATCT
GCTCTCTCTACCAACTGGAGAACTACTGCAACTAGGCCCACCACTACCCTGTCCACCCCTCTGCAATGAA
TAAAACCTTTGAAAGAGCACTACAAGTTGTGTGTACATGCGTGCATGTGCATATGTGGTGCGGGGGGAAC
ATGAGTGGGGCTGGCTGGAGTGGCGATGATAAGCTGTCAAACATGAGAATTCTTGAAGACGAAAGGGCCT
CGTGATACGCCTATTTTTATAGGTTAATGTCATGATAATAATGGTTTCTTAGACGTCAGGTGGCACTTTT
CGGGGAAATGTGCGCGGAACCCCTATTTGTTTATTTTTCTAAATACATTCAAATATGTATCCGCTCATGA
GACAATAACCCTGATAAATGCTTCAATAATATTGAAAAAGGAAGAGTATGAGTATTCAACATTTCCGTGT
CGCCCTTATTCCCTTTTTTGCGGCATTTTGCCNNNCTGTTTTTGCTCACCCAGAAACGCTGGTGAAAGTA
AANANNNTGAANATCANTTGGGNGCACGAN
